>Addgene plasmid #226587 | Lenti-E2-ABE-Cas9n-puro | addgene full sequence | sequence record 475338 | Addgene NGS Result
GGAGCTGCAAGCTTAATGTAGTCTTATGCAATACTCTTGTAGTCTTGCAACATGGTAACGATGAGTTAGC
AACATGCCTTACAAGGAGAGAAAAAGCACCGTGCATGCCGATTGGTGGAAGTAAGGTGGTACGATCGTGC
CTTATTAGGAAGGCAACAGACGGGTCTGACATGGATTGGACGAACCACTGAATTGCCGCATTGCAGAGAT
ATTGTATTTAAGTGCCTAGCTCGATACATAAACGGGTCTCTCTGGTTAGACCAGATCTGAGCCTGGGAGC
TCTCTGGCTAACTAGGGAACCCACTGCTTAAGCCTCAATAAAGCTTGCCTTGAGTGCTTCAAGTAGTGTG
TGCCCGTCTGTTGTGTGACTCTGGTAACTAGAGATCCCTCAGACCCTTTTAGTCAGTGTGGAAAATCTCT
AGCAGTGGCGCCCGAACAGGGACTTGAAAGCGAAAGGGAAACCAGAGGAGCTCTCTCGACGCAGGACTCG
GCTTGCTGAAGCGCGCACGGCAAGAGGCGAGGGGCGGCGACTGGTGAGTACGCCAAAAATTTTGACTAGC
GGAGGCTAGAAGGAGAGAGATGGGTGCGAGAGCGTCAGTATTAAGCGGGGGAGAATTAGATCGCGATGGG
AAAAAATTCGGTTAAGGCCAGGGGGAAAGAAAAAATATAAATTAAAACATATAGTATGGGCAAGCAGGGA
GCTAGAACGATTCGCAGTTAATCCTGGCCTGTTAGAAACATCAGAAGGCTGTAGACAAATACTGGGACAG
CTACAACCATCCCTTCAGACAGGATCAGAAGAACTTAGATCATTATATAATACAGTAGCAACCCTCTATT
GTGTGCATCAAAGGATAGAGATAAAAGACACCAAGGAAGCTTTAGACAAGATAGAGGAAGAGCAAAACAA
AAGTAAGACCACCGCACAGCAAGCGGCCGCTGATCTTCAGACCTGGAGGAGGAGATATGAGGGACAATTG
GAGAAGTGAATTATATAAATATAAAGTAGTAAAAATTGAACCATTAGGAGTAGCACCCACCAAGGCAAAG
AGAAGAGTGGTGCAGAGAGAAAAAAGAGCAGTGGGAATAGGAGCTTTGTTCCTTGGGTTCTTGGGAGCAG
CAGGAAGCACTATGGGCGCAGCGTCAATGACGCTGACGGTACAGGCCAGACAATTATTGTCTGGTATAGT
GCAGCAGCAGAACAATTTGCTGAGGGCTATTGAGGCGCAACAGCATCTGTTGCAACTCACAGTCTGGGGC
ATCAAGCAGCTCCAGGCAAGAATCCTGGCTGTGGAAAGATACCTAAAGGATCAACAGCTCCTGGGGATTT
GGGGTTGCTCTGGAAAACTCATTTGCACCACTGCTGTGCCTTGGAATGCTAGTTGGAGTAATAAATCTCT
GGAACAGATTTGGAATCACACGACCTGGATGGAGTGGGACAGAGAAATTAACAATTACACAAGCTTAATA
CACTCCTTAATTGAAGAATCGCAAAACCAGCAAGAAAAGAATGAACAAGAATTATTGGAATTAGATAAAT
GGGCAAGTTTGTGGAATTGGTTTAACATAACAAATTGGCTGTGGTATATAAAATTATTCATAATGATAGT
AGGAGGCTTGGTAGGTTTAAGAATAGTTTTTGCTGTACTTTCTATAGTGAATAGAGTTAGGCAGGGATAT
TCACCATTATCGTTTCAGACCCACCTCCCAACCCCGAGGGGACCCAGACCACAATTTTAAAAGAAAAGGG
GGGATTGGGGGGTACAGTGCAGGGGAAAGAATAGTAGACATAATAGCAACAGACATACAAACTAAAGAAT
TACAAAAACAAATTACAAAAATTCAAAATTTTCGGGTTTATTACAGGGACAGCAGAGATCCACTTTGGCG
CCGGCTCGAGTGGCTCCGGTGCCCGTCAGTGGGCAGAGCGCACATCGCCCACAGTCCCCGAGAAGTTGGG
GGGAGGGGTCGGCAATTGAACCGGTGCCTAGAGAAGGTGGCGCGGGGTAAACTGGGAAAGTGATGTCGTG
TACTGGCTCCGCCTTTTTCCCGAGGGTGGGGGAGAACCGTATATAAGTGCAGTAGTCGCCGTGAACGTTC
TTTTTCGCAACGGGTTTGCCGCCAGAACACAGGTGTCGTGACGCGGGATCCGCCACCATGAAACGGACAG
CCGACGGAAGCGAGTTCGAGTCACCAAAGAAGAAGCGGGAAGTCTCTGAGGTGGAGTTTTCCCACGAGTA
CTGGATGGGGCATGCCCTGACCCTGGCCAAGAGGGCACGGGATGAGAGGGAGGTGCCTGTGGGAGCCGTG
CTGGTGCTGAACGGTGGAGTGATCGGCGAGGGCTGGAACAGAGCCATCGGCCTGCACGACCCAACAGCCC
ATGCCGAAATTATGGCCCTGAGACAGGGCGGCCTGGTCATGCAGAACTACAGACTGATTGACGCCACCCT
GTACGTGACATTCGAGCCTTGCGTGATGTGCGCCGGCGCCATGATCCACTCTAGGATCGGCCGCGTGGTG
TTTGGATGGGGAAATTCTAAAAGAGGCGCCGCAGGCTCCCTGATGAACGCGCTGAACCACCCCGGCATGA
ATCACCGCGTCGAAATTACCGAGGGAATCCTGGCAGATGAATGTGCCGCCCTGCTGTGCGATTTCTATCG
GATGCCTAGACAGGTGTTCAATGCTCAGAAGAAGGCCCAGAGCTCCATCAACTCCGGAGGATCTAGCGGA
GGCTCCTCTGGCTCTGAGACACCTGGCACAAGCGAGAGCGCAACACCTGAAAGCAGCGGGGGCAGCAGCG
GGGGGTCAGACAAGAAGTACAGCATCGGCCTGGCCATCGGCACCAACTCTGTGGGCTGGGCCGTGATCAC
CGACGAGTACAAGGTGCCCAGCAAGAAATTCAAGGTGCTGGGCAACACCGACCGGCACAGCATCAAGAAG
AACCTGATCGGAGCCCTGCTGTTCGACAGCGGCGAAACAGCCGAGGCCACCCGGCTGAAGAGAACCGCCA
GAAGAAGATACACCAGACGGAAGAACCGGATCTGCTATCTGCAAGAGATCTTCAGCAACGAGATGGCCAA
GGTGGACGACAGCTTCTTCCACAGACTGGAAGAGTCCTTCCTGGTGGAAGAGGATAAGAAGCACGAGCGG
CACCCCATCTTCGGCAACATCGTGGACGAGGTGGCCTACCACGAGAAGTACCCCACCATCTACCACCTGA
GAAAGAAACTGGTGGACAGCACCGACAAGGCCGACCTGCGGCTGATCTATCTGGCCCTGGCCCACATGAT
CAAGTTCCGGGGCCACTTCCTGATCGAGGGCGACCTGAACCCCGACAACAGCGACGTGGACAAGCTGTTC
ATCCAGCTGGTGCAGACCTACAACCAGCTGTTCGAGGAAAACCCCATCAACGCCAGCGGCGTGGACGCCA
AGGCCATCCTGTCTGCCAGACTGAGCAAGAGCAGACGGCTGGAAAATCTGATCGCCCAGCTGCCCGGCGA
GAAGAAGAATGGCCTGTTCGGAAACCTGATTGCCCTGAGCCTGGGCCTGACCCCCAACTTCAAGAGCAAC
TTCGACCTGGCCGAGGATGCCAAACTGCAGCTGAGCAAGGACACCTACGACGACGACCTGGACAACCTGC
TGGCCCAGATCGGCGACCAGTACGCCGACCTGTTTCTGGCCGCCAAGAACCTGTCCGACGCCATCCTGCT
GAGCGACATCCTGAGAGTGAACACCGAGATCACCAAGGCCCCCCTGAGCGCCTCTATGATCAAGAGATAC
GACGAGCACCACCAGGACCTGACCCTGCTGAAAGCTCTCGTGCGGCAGCAGCTGCCTGAGAAGTACAAAG
AGATTTTCTTCGACCAGAGCAAGAACGGCTACGCCGGCTACATTGACGGCGGAGCCAGCCAGGAAGAGTT
CTACAAGTTCATCAAGCCCATCCTGGAAAAGATGGACGGCACCGAGGAACTGCTCGTGAAGCTGAACAGA
GAGGACCTGCTGCGGAAGCAGCGGACCTTCGACAACGGCAGCATCCCCCACCAGATCCACCTGGGAGAGC
TGCACGCCATTCTGCGGCGGCAGGAAGATTTTTACCCATTCCTGAAGGACAACCGGGAAAAGATCGAGAA
GATCCTGACCTTCCGCATCCCCTACTACGTGGGCCCTCTGGCCAGGGGAAACAGCAGATTCGCCTGGATG
ACCAGAAAGAGCGAGGAAACCATCACCCCCTGGAACTTCGAGGAAGTGGTGGACAAGGGCGCTTCCGCCC
AGAGCTTCATCGAGCGGATGACCAACTTCGATAAGAACCTGCCCAACGAGAAGGTGCTGCCCAAGCACAG
CCTGCTGTACGAGTACTTCACCGTGTATAACGAGCTGACCAAAGTGAAATACGTGACCGAGGGAATGAGA
AAGCCCGCCTTCCTGAGCGGCGAGCAGAAAAAGGCCATCGTGGACCTGCTGTTCAAGACCAACCGGAAAG
TGACCGTGAAGCAGCTGAAAGAGGACTACTTCAAGAAAATCGAGTGCTTCGACTCCGTGGAAATCTCCGG
CGTGGAAGATCGGTTCAACGCCTCCCTGGGCACATACCACGATCTGCTGAAAATTATCAAGGACAAGGAC
TTCCTGGACAATGAGGAAAACGAGGACATTCTGGAAGATATCGTGCTGACCCTGACACTGTTTGAGGACA
GAGAGATGATCGAGGAACGGCTGAAAACCTATGCCCACCTGTTCGACGACAAAGTGATGAAGCAGCTGAA
GCGGCGGAGATACACCGGCTGGGGCAGGCTGAGCCGGAAGCTGATCAACGGCATCCGGGACAAGCAGTCC
GGCAAGACAATCCTGGATTTCCTGAAGTCCGACGGCTTCGCCAACAGAAACTTCATGCAGCTGATCCACG
ACGACAGCCTGACCTTTAAAGAGGACATCCAGAAAGCCCAGGTGTCCGGCCAGGGCGATAGCCTGCACGA
GCACATTGCCAATCTGGCCGGCAGCCCCGCCATTAAGAAGGGCATCCTGCAGACAGTGAAGGTGGTGGAC
GAGCTCGTGAAAGTGATGGGCCGGCACAAGCCCGAGAACATCGTGATCGAAATGGCCAGAGAGAACCAGA
CCACCCAGAAGGGACAGAAGAACAGCCGCGAGAGAATGAAGCGGATCGAAGAGGGCATCAAAGAGCTGGG
CAGCCAGATCCTGAAAGAACACCCAGTGGAAAACACCCAGCTGCAGAACGAGAAGCTGTACCTGTACTAC
CTGCAGAATGGGCGGGATATGTACGTGGACCAGGAACTGGACATCAACCGGCTGTCCGACTACGATGTGG
ACCATATCGTGCCTCAGAGCTTTCTGAAGGACGACTCCATCGACAACAAGGTGCTGACCAGAAGCGACAA
GAACCGGGGCAAGAGCGACAACGTGCCCTCCGAAGAGGTCGTGAAGAAGATGAAGAACTACTGGCGGCAG
CTGCTGAACGCCAAGCTGATTACCCAGAGAAAGTTCGACAATCTGACCAAGGCCGAGAGAGGCGGCCTGA
GCGAACTGGATAAGGCCGGCTTCATCAAGAGACAGCTGGTGGAAACCCGGCAGATCACAAAGCACGTGGC
ACAGATCCTGGACTCCCGGATGAACACTAAGTACGACGAGAATGACAAGCTGATCCGGGAAGTGAAAGTG
ATCACCCTGAAGTCCAAGCTGGTGTCCGATTTCCGGAAGGATTTCCAGTTTTACAAAGTGCGCGAGATCA
ACAACTACCACCACGCCCACGACGCCTACCTGAACGCCGTCGTGGGAACCGCCCTGATCAAAAAGTACCC
TAAGCTGGAAAGCGAGTTCGTGTACGGCGACTACAAGGTGTACGACGTGCGGAAGATGATCGCCAAGAGC
GAGCAGGAAATCGGCAAGGCTACCGCCAAGTACTTCTTCTACAGCAACATCATGAACTTTTTCAAGACCG
AGATTACCCTGGCCAACGGCGAGATCCGGAAGCGGCCTCTGATCGAGACAAACGGCGAAACCGGGGAGAT
CGTGTGGGATAAGGGCCGGGATTTTGCCACCGTGCGGAAAGTGCTGAGCATGCCCCAAGTGAATATCGTG
AAAAAGACCGAGGTGCAGACAGGCGGCTTCAGCAAAGAGTCTATCCTGCCCAAGAGGAACAGCGATAAGC
TGATCGCCAGAAAGAAGGACTGGGACCCTAAGAAGTACGGCGGCTTCGACAGCCCCACCGTGGCCTATTC
TGTGCTGGTGGTGGCCAAAGTGGAAAAGGGCAAGTCCAAGAAACTGAAGAGTGTGAAAGAGCTGCTGGGG
ATCACCATCATGGAAAGAAGCAGCTTCGAGAAGAATCCCATCGACTTTCTGGAAGCCAAGGGCTACAAAG
AAGTGAAAAAGGACCTGATCATCAAGCTGCCTAAGTACTCCCTGTTCGAGCTGGAAAACGGCCGGAAGAG
AATGCTGGCCTCTGCCGGCGAACTGCAGAAGGGAAACGAACTGGCCCTGCCCTCCAAATATGTGAACTTC
CTGTACCTGGCCAGCCACTATGAGAAGCTGAAGGGCTCCCCCGAGGATAATGAGCAGAAACAGCTGTTTG
TGGAACAGCACAAGCACTACCTGGACGAGATCATCGAGCAGATCAGCGAGTTCTCCAAGAGAGTGATCCT
GGCCGACGCTAATCTGGACAAAGTGCTGTCCGCCTACAACAAGCACCGGGATAAGCCCATCAGAGAGCAG
GCCGAGAATATCATCCACCTGTTTACCCTGACCAATCTGGGAGCCCCTGCCGCCTTCAAGTACTTTGACA
CCACCATCGACCGGAAGAGGTACACCAGCACCAAAGAGGTGCTGGACGCCACCCTGATCCACCAGAGCAT
CACCGGCCTGTACGAGACACGGATCGACCTGTCTCAGCTGGGAGGCGATTCAGGCGGATCTCCCAAGAAG
AAGAGGAAAGTCGCTAGCGGCAGCGGCGCCACCAACTTCAGCCTGCTGAAGCAGGCCGGCGACGTGGAGG
AGAACCCCGGCCCCATGACCGAGTACAAGCCCACGGTGCGCCTCGCCACCCGCGACGACGTCCCCAGGGC
CGTACGCACCCTCGCCGCCGCGTTCGCCGACTACCCCGCCACGCGCCACACCGTCGATCCGGACCGCCAC
ATCGAGCGGGTCACCGAGCTGCAAGAACTCTTCCTCACGCGCGTCGGGCTCGACATCGGCAAGGTGTGGG
TCGCGGACGACGGCGCCGCGGTGGCGGTCTGGACCACGCCGGAGAGCGTCGAAGCGGGGGCGGTGTTCGC
CGAGATCGGCCCGCGCATGGCCGAGTTGAGCGGTTCCCGGCTGGCCGCGCAGCAACAGATGGAAGGCCTC
CTGGCGCCGCACCGGCCCAAGGAGCCCGCGTGGTTCCTGGCCACCGTCGGAGTCTCGCCCGACCACCAGG
GCAAGGGTCTGGGCAGCGCCGTCGTGCTCCCCGGAGTGGAGGCGGCCGAGCGCGCCGGGGTGCCCGCCTT
CCTGGAGACCTCCGCGCCCCGCAACCTCCCCTTCTACGAGCGGCTCGGCTTCACCGTCACCGCCGACGTC
GAGGTGCCCGAAGGACCGCGCACCTGGTGCATGACCCGCAAGCCCGGTGCCTGAACGCGTTAAGTCGACA
ATCAACCTCTGGATTACAAAATTTGTGAAAGATTGACTGGTATTCTTAACTATGTTGCTCCTTTTACGCT
ATGTGGATACGCTGCTTTAATGCCTTTGTATCATGCTATTGCTTCCCGTATGGCTTTCATTTTCTCCTCC
TTGTATAAATCCTGGTTGCTGTCTCTTTATGAGGAGTTGTGGCCCGTTGTCAGGCAACGTGGCGTGGTGT
GCACTGTGTTTGCTGACGCAACCCCCACTGGTTGGGGCATTGCCACCACCTGTCAGCTCCTTTCCGGGAC
TTTCGCTTTCCCCCTCCCTATTGCCACGGCGGAACTCATCGCCGCCTGCCTTGCCCGCTGCTGGACAGGG
GCTCGGCTGTTGGGCACTGACAATTCCGTGGTGTTGTCGGGGAAATCATCGTCCTTTCCTTGGCTGCTCG
CCTGTGTTGCCACCTGGATTCTGCGCGGGACGTCCTTCTGCTACGTCCCTTCGGCCCTCAATCCAGCGGA
CCTTCCTTCCCGCGGCCTGCTGCCGGCTCTGCGGCCTCTTCCGCGTCTTCGCCTTCGCCCTCAGACGAGT
CGGATCTCCCTTTGGGCCGCCTCCCCGCGTCGACTTTAAGACCAATGACTTACAAGGCAGCTGTAGATCT
TAGCCACTTTTTAAAAGAAAAGGGGGGACTGGAAGGGCTAATTCACTCCCAACGAAGACAAGATCTGCTT
TTTGCTTGTACTGGGTCTCTCTGGTTAGACCAGATCTGAGCCTGGGAGCTCTCTGGCTAACTAGGGAACC
CACTGCTTAAGCCTCAATAAAGCTTGCCTTGAGTGCTTCAAGTAGTGTGTGCCCGTCTGTTGTGTGACTC
TGGTAACTAGAGATCCCTCAGACCCTTTTAGTCAGTGTGGAAAATCTCTAGCAGTACGTATAGTAGTTCA
TGTCATCTTATTATTCAGTATTTATAACTTGCAAAGAAATGAATATCAGAGAGTGAGAGGAACTTGTTTA
TTGCAGCTTATAATGGTTACAAATAAAGCAATAGCATCACAAATTTCACAAATAAAGCATTTTTTTCACT
GCATTCTAGTTGTGGTTTGTCCAAACTCATCAATGTATCTTATCATGTCTGGCTCTAGCTATCCCGCCCC
TAACTCCGCCCATCCCGCCCCTAACTCCGCCCAGTTCCGCCCATTCTCCGCCCCATGGCTGACTAATTTT
TTTTATTTATGCAGAGGCCGAGGCCGCCTCGGCCTCTGAGCTATTCCAGAAGTAGTGAGGAGGCTTTTTT
GGAGGCCTAGGGACGTACCCAATTCGCCCTATAGTGAGTCGTATTACGCGCGCTCACTGGCCGTCGTTTT
ACAACGTCGTGACTGGGAAAACCCTGGCGTTACCCAACTTAATCGCCTTGCAGCACATCCCCCTTTCGCC
AGCTGGCGTAATAGCGAAGAGGCCCGCACCGATCGCCCTTCCCAACAGTTGCGCAGCCTGAATGGCGAAT
GGG
[124 nt withheld, positions 9104-9227]
C
[91 nt withheld, positions 9229-9319]
A
[49 nt withheld, positions 9321-9369]
CCTTTGACGTTGGAGTCCACGTTCTTT
[37 nt withheld, positions 9397-9433]
ACCCTATCTCGGTCTATTCTTTTGATTTATAAGGGATTTTGCCGATTTCGGCCTATTGGTTAAAAAATGA
GCTGATTTAACAAAAATTTAACGCGAATTTTAACAAAATATTAACGCTTACAATTTAGGTGGCACTTTTC
GGGGAAATGTGCGCGGAACCCCTATTTGTTTATTTTTCTAAATACATTCAAATATGTATCCGCTCATGAG
ACAATAACCCTGATAAATGCTTCAATAATATTGAAAAAGGAAGAGTATGAGTATTCAACATTTCCGTGTC
GCCCTTATTCCCTTTTTTGCGGCATTTTGCCTTCCTGTTTTTGCTCACCCAGAAACGCTGGTGAAAGTAA
AAGATGCTGAAGATCAGTTGGGTGCACGAGTGGGTTACATCGAACTGGATCTCAACAGCGGTAAGATCCT
TGAGAGTTTTCGCCCCGAAGAACGTTTTCCAATGATGAGCACTTTTAAAGTTCTGCTATGTGGCGCGGTA
TTATCCCGTATTGACGCCGGGCAAGAGCAACTCGGTCGCCGCATACACTATTCTCAGAATGACTTGGTTG
AGTACTCACCAGTCACAGAAAAGCATCTTACGGATGGCATGACAGTAAGAGAATTATGCAGTGCTGCCAT
AACCATGAGTGATAACACTGCGGCCAACTTACTTCTGACAACGATCGGAGGACCGAAGGAGCTAACCGCT
TTTTTGCACAACATGGGGGATCATGTAACTCGCCTTGATCGTTGGGAACCGGAGCTGAATGAAGCCATAC
CAAACGACGAGCGTGACACCACGATGCCTGTAGCAATGGCAACAACGTTGCGCAAACTATTAACTGGCGA
ACTACTTACTCTAGCTTCCCGGCAACAATTAATAGACTGGATGGAGGCGGATAAAGTTGCAGGACCACTT
CTGCGCTCGGCCCTTCCGGCTGGCTGGTTTATTGCTGATAAATCTGGAGCCGGTGAGCGTGGGTCTCGCG
GTATCATTGCAGCACTGGGGCCAGATGGTAAGCCCTCCCGTATCGTAGTTATCTACACGACGGGGAGTCA
GGCAACTATGGATGAACGAAATAGACAGATCGCTGAGATAGGTGCCTCACTGATTAAGCATTGGTAACTG
TCAGACCAAGTTTACTCATATATACTTTAGATTGATTTAAAACTTCATTTTTAATTTAAAAGGATCTAGG
TGAAGATCCTTTTTGATAATCTCATGACCAAAATCCCTTAACGTGAGTTTTCGTTCCACTGAGCGTCAGA
CCCCGTAGAAAAGATCAAAGGATCTTCTTGAGATCCTTTTTTTCTGCGCGTAATCTGCTGCTTGCAAACA
AAAAAACCACCGCTACCAGCGGTGGTTTGTTTGCCGGATCAAGAGCTACCAACTCTTTTTCCGAAGGTAA
CTGGCTTCAGCAGAGCGCAGATACCAAATACTGTTCTTCTAGTGTAGCCGTAGTTAGGCCACCACTTCAA
GAACTCTGTAGCACCGCCTACATACCTCGCTCTGCTAATCCTGTTACCAGTGGCTGCTGCCAGTGGCGAT
AAGTCGTGTCTTACCGGGTTGGACTCAAGACGATAGTTACCGGATAAGGCGCAGCGGTCGGGCTGAACGG
GGGGTTCGTGCACACAGCCCAGCTTGGAGCGAACGACCTACACCGAACTGAGATACCTACAGCGTGAGCT
ATGAGAAAGCGCCACGCTTCCCGAAGGGAGAAAGGCGGACAGGTATCCGGTAAGCGGCAGGGTCGGAACA
GGAGAGCGCACGAGGGAGCTTCCAGGGGGAAACGCCTGGTATCTTTATAGTCCTGTCGGGTTTCGCCACC
TCTGACTTGAGCGTCGATTTTTGTGATGCTCGTCAGGGGGGCGGAGCCTATGGAAAAACGCCAGCAACGC
GGCCTTTTTACGGTTCCTGGCCTTTTGCTGGCCTTTTGCTCACATGTTCTTTCCTGCGTTATCCCCTGAT
TCTGTGGATAACCGTATTACCGCCTTTGAGTGAGCTGATACCGCTCGCCGCAGCCGAACGACCGAGCGCA
GCGAGTCAGTGAGCGAGGAAGCGGAAGAGCGCCCAATACGCAAACCGCCTCTCCCCGCGCGTTGGCCGAT
TCATTAATGCAGCTGGCACGACAGGTTTCCCGACTGGAAAGCGGGCAGTGAGCGCAACGCAATTAATGTG
AGTTAGCTCACTCATTAGGCACCCCAGGCTTTACACTTTATGCTTCCGGCTCGTATGTTGTGTGGAATTG
TGAGCGGATAACAATTTCACACAGGAAACAGCTATGACCATGATTACGCCAAGCGCGCAATTAACCCTCA
CTAAAGGGAACAAAAGCT
Features (pLannotate 1.2.2; 28 found; start..end, strand, type, name):
     17..243     +  promoter       RSV promoter: Rous sarcoma virus enhancer/promoter
    244..424     +  LTR            5' LTR (truncated): truncated 5' long terminal repeat (LTR) from HIV-1
    471..596     +  misc_feature   HIV-1 Ψ: packaging signal of human immunodeficiency virus type 1
    580..943     +  CDS            HIV-1 gag (fragment): gag protein from human immunodeficiency virus 1; gag
   1089..1322    +  misc_feature   RRE: The Rev response element (RRE) of HIV-1 allows for Rev-dependent mRNA export from the nucleus to the cytoplasm.
   1699..1725    +  CDS            Rev (fragment): human immunodeficiency virus 1 (HIV-1) Rev protein; rev; enhances nuclear export of unspliced and incompletely spliced viral mRNAs
   1735..1852    +  misc_feature   cPPT/CTS: central polypurine tract and central termination sequence of HIV-1
   1921..2132    +  promoter       EF-1α core promoter: core promoter for human elongation factor EF-1α
   2215..2706    +  CDS            tadA: TADA_ECOLI - Also known as yfhC. Experimental evidence at protein level: Swiss-Prot protein existence level 1. Catalyzes the deamination of adenosine to inosine at the wobble position 34 of tRNA(Arg2). Essential for cell viability. From Escherichia coli (strain K12).
   2809..4410    +  CDS            dCas9(N): N-terminal portion of catalytically inactive Streptococcus pyogenes dCas9 carrying the D10A mutation (Zetsche et al., 2015)
   4411..6908    +  CDS            Cas9(C) (fragment): C-terminal portion of Streptococcus pyogenes Cas9 (Zetsche et al., 2015)
   7015..7614    +  CDS            PuroR (fragment): puromycin N-acetyltransferase; pac from Streptomyces; confers resistance to puromycin
   7630..8218    +  misc_feature   WPRE: woodchuck hepatitis virus posttranscriptional regulatory element
   8269..8288    +  misc_feature   cPPT/CTS (fragment): central polypurine tract and central termination sequence of HIV-1
   8290..8523    +  LTR            3' LTR (ΔU3): self-inactivating 3' long terminal repeat (LTR) from HIV-1
   8601..8722    +  polyA_signal   SV40 poly(A) signal: SV40 polyadenylation signal
   8762..8897    +  rep_origin     SV40 ori: SV40 origin of replication
   8918..8936    -  promoter       T7 promoter: promoter for bacteriophage T7 RNA polymerase
   8944..9099    +  CDS            lacZα (fragment): LacZα fragment of β-galactosidase; lacZ fragment
   9104..9532    +  rep_origin     f1 ori (sequence partly withheld): f1 bacteriophage origin of replication; arrow indicates direction of (+) strand synthesis
   9585..9689    +  promoter       AmpR promoter: bla
   9690..10550   +  CDS            AmpR: β-lactamase; bla; confers resistance to ampicillin, carbenicillin, and related antibiotics
  10721..11309   +  rep_origin     ori: high-copy-number ColE1/pMB1/pBR322/pUC origin of replication
  11492..11584   +  CDS            lacI (fragment): lac repressor; lacI; The lac repressor binds to the lac operator to inhibit transcription in E. coli. This inhibition can be relieved by adding lactose or isopropyl-β-D-thiogalactopyranoside (IPTG).
  11597..11618   +  protein_bind   CAP binding site: CAP binding activates transcription in the presence of cAMP. E. coli catabolite activator protein
  11633..11663   +  promoter       lac promoter: promoter for the E. coli lac operon
  11667..11689   +  protein_bind   lac operator (fragment): The lac repressor binds to the lac operator to inhibit transcription in E. coli. This inhibition can be relieved by adding lactose or isopropyl-β-D-thiogalactopyranoside (IPTG). lac repressor encoded by lacI
  11732..11750   +  promoter       T3 promoter: promoter for bacteriophage T3 RNA polymerase
