[The description below was written by a language model from this plasmid's Addgene catalogue record and pLannotate feature annotations shown in this document.]
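Description:
Lenti-E2-ABE-Cas9n-puro is a third-generation-style, self-inactivating HIV-1 lentiviral transfer plasmid adapted from lentiCRISPRv1 and built to express the adenine base editor E2-ABE in mammalian cells. In bacteria it is maintained through a high-copy ColE1/pUC-type origin and selected with ampicillin via the bla gene. The backbone also carries an f1 origin, an SV40 origin and poly(A) signal, and remnants of a lac/T7/T3 cloning region. The viral portion comprises an RSV promoter driving a truncated 5' LTR, the Ψ packaging signal with a gag fragment, the RRE for Rev-dependent nuclear export, the cPPT/CTS, and a ΔU3 3' LTR. These elements let the genomic RNA be packaged when helper functions are supplied in trans, and they leave the integrated provirus without LTR promoter activity.

The payload is a single cassette driven by the EF-1α core promoter. It begins with a TadA-derived adenosine deaminase domain, followed by Streptococcus pyogenes Cas9. The annotation marks the N-terminal part of Cas9 as carrying D10A, which fits the nickase (Cas9n) in the plasmid name. A puromycin N-acetyltransferase coding sequence lies downstream for selection of transduced cells. The feature table does not annotate the linking element between the editor and this marker. A WPRE follows to enhance transcript expression. The specific mutations that define the evolved E2 variant are not given in the record. No U6 promoter or guide RNA scaffold is annotated, so the guide RNA apparently has to be provided separately. The associated work concerns base editors evolved for higher precision and reduced off-target activity, and this plasmid suits transient or stable delivery of that editor for A-to-G editing in mammalian cells.
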