Addgene plasmid #226587: Lenti-E2-ABE-Cas9n-puro
Purpose: Express E2-ABE in mammalian cells
Depositing lab: Gang Wang. Depositing organization: Guangzhou University. Publication: Evolved cytidine and adenine base editors with high precision and minimized off-target activity by a continuous directed evolution system in mammalian cells. Zhao N, Zhou J, Tao T, Wang Q, Tang J, Li D, Gou S, Guan Z, Olajide JS, Lin J, Wang S, Li X, Zhou J, Gao Z, Wang G. Nat Commun. 2024 Sep 17;15(1):8140. doi: 10.1038/s41467-024-52483-3. PubMed 39289397.
Backbone
  Vector backbone: Adapted from lentiCRISPRv1
  Vector type: Mammalian Expression, CRISPR
  Selectable markers: Puromycin
Growth in bacteria
  Bacterial resistance: Ampicillin, 100 μg/mL
  Growth temperature: 30°C
  Growth strain: NEB Stable
  Copy number: Unknown
Gene/Insert
  Gene/Insert name: E2-ABE
Terms and licenses: Academic/Nonprofit Terms; Industry Terms: Not Available to Industry
How to cite: Lenti-E2-ABE-Cas9n-puro was a gift from Gang Wang (Addgene plasmid # 226587 ; http://n2t.net/addgene:226587 ; RRID:Addgene_226587)
